>Addgene plasmid #238495 | pPath-pcepA-integrase vector-v2 | addgene full sequence | sequence record 478439 | Addgene NGS Result
GGACGACCCTTGTCCTTTTCCGCTGCATAACCCTGCTTCGGGGTCATTATAGCGATTTTTTCGGTATATC
CATCCTTTTTCGCACGATATACAGGATTTTGCCAAAGGGTTCGTGTAGACTTTCCTTGGTGTATCCAACG
GCGTCAGCCGGGCAGGATAGGTGAAGTAGGCCCACCCGCGAGCGGGTGTTCCTTCTTCACTGTCCCTTAT
TCGCACCTGGCGGTGCTCAACGGGAATCCTGCTCTGCGAGGCTGGCCGTAGGCCGGCCGGCGCGCCGATC
TGAAGATCAGCAGTTCAACCTGTTGATAGTACGTACTAAGCTCTCATGTTTCACGTACTAAGCTCTCATG
TTTAACGTACTAAGCTCTCATGTTTAACGAACTAAACCCTCATGGCTAACGTACTAAGCTCTCATGGCTA
ACGTACTAAGCTCTCATGTTTCACGTACTAAGCTCTCATGTTTGAACAATAAAATTAATATAAATCAGCA
ACTTAAATAGCCTCTAAGGTTTTAAGTTTTATAAGAAAAAAAAGAATATATAAGGCTTTTAAAGCCTTTA
AGGTTTAACGGTTGTGGACAACAAGCCAGGGATGTAACGCACTGAGAAGCCCTTAGAGCCTCTCAAAGCA
ATTTTGAGTGACACAGGAACACTTAACGGCTGACATGGGGCGCGCCCAGGTCAGTCACAGTGGAGCCTAG
CACTCACTCAGCGTGACGGCTCAGAGCAGAATTCACGAGCCAGAAATAGTAACTTTTGCCTAAATCACAA
ATTGCAAAATTTAATTGCTTGCAAAAGGTCACATGCTTATAATCAACTTTTTTAAAAATTTAAAATACTT
TTTTATTTTTTATTTTTAAACATAAATGAAATAATTTATTTATTGTTTATGATTACCGAAACATAAAACC
TGCTCAAGAAAAAGAAACTGTTTTGTCCTTGGAAAAAAAGCACTACCTAGGAGCGGCCAAAATGCCGGCT
TACATTTTATGTTAGCTGGTGGACTGACGCCAGAAAATGTTGGTGATGCGCTTAGATTAAATGGCGTTAT
TGGTGTTGATGTAAGCGGAGGTGTGGAGACAAATGGTGTAAAAGACTCTAACAAAATAGCAAATTTCGTC
AAAAATGCTAAGAAATAGGTTATTACTGAGTAGTATTTATTTAAGTATTGTTTGTGCACTTGCCTGCAAG
CCTTTTGAAAAGCAAGCATAAAAGATCTAAACATAAAATCTGTAAAATAACAAGATGTAAAGATAATGCT
AAATCATTTGGCTTTTTGATTGATTGTACAGGAAAATATACATCGCAGGGGGTTGACTTTTACCATTTCA
CCGCAATGGAATTAAACTTGTTGAAGAGAATGTTCACAGGCGCATACGCTACAATGACCCGATTCTTGCT
AGCCGAATTCCAGTCAGGCTGCTAGCACCAGAGCTACGTGACCGCAGGACTAGCTCCAGCTGAGCGACAG
CGGCAAGAAAGCCATCCACGCCGAAAACCCCGCTTCGGCGGGGTTTTGCCGCATCTTGCCGTAACTGACA
AATTAACCGAAGGTTTCTTCCGGCCACTGGGATGCAATGACCTTACCAACAACGCTACAGGATTCGTTGC
ACGGGATCATTGGGTATTGCGGATTCAGCGGCTGCAGGAAAACTTGGCCAGAGTCGCGGATCAGCTTCTT
AAAGGTGAATTCATCACCACCCAGGCGCGCAATGCAAAAGTCTCCCGGCTCAACCGCCTGCTCAGGATCA
ACCAGGATCAGCATACCATCCGGAAATGACGGCTTGCTGCCCGTCGGGGCCGTCATGCTGTTGCCTTCTA
CTTCCAGCCAAAACGCGCTATCGCTCGCTTTTTTGGTAGTCGATACCCAACGCTCAGCGTCACCTTTGGT
GAAGGTACGCAGTTCCGGGCTAAACATACCTGCTTGAACGTGGCTGAAGACCGGGTATTCGTATTCAGAG
CGCAGAGACGGTTGCATGCTAACCGCTTCATACATTTCATAGATTTCACGAGCTATAGAAGGAGAGAACT
CCTCGACGGAAACTTTCAGAATCTTGGTCAGCAGTGCGGCGTTGTACGCGTTCAGCGCATTAATACCGTT
AAACAGAGCGCCAACGCCGCTCTGACCCATGCCCATCTTGTCGGCTACGCTTTCCTGAGACAGACCCAGC
TCATTCTTTTTCTTCTCATAGATTGCTTTCAGACGACGTGCGTCCTCTAGCTGCTCTTGTGTAAGCGGCT
TTTTCTTCGTTGACATTTTGATCCTCCTTTATATGGAGGTACTAAATCGGAACGTTAAATCTATCACCGC
AAGGGATAAATATCTAACACCGTGCGTGTTGACTATTTTACCTCTGGCGGTGATAATGGTTGCATCAAAT
TTGCGCGCCACATTATTATTCATACCTTTGTGGACCGTATTACAAAGAGAAGTGTTAAATCAAACAAAAA
GGAGGATTAATCATGGACACGTACGCGGGTGCTTACGACCGTCAGTCGCGCGAGCGCGAAAATTCGAGCG
CAGCAAGCCCAGCGACACAGCGTAGCGCCAACGAAGACAAGGCGGCCGACCTTCAGCGCGAAGTCGAGCG
CGACGGGGGCCGGTTCAGGTTCGTCGGGCATTTCAGCGAAGCGCCGGGCACGTCGGCGTTCGGGACGGCG
GAGCGCCCGGAGTTCGAACGCATCCTGAACGAATGCCGCGCCGGGCGGCTCAACATGATCATTGTCTATG
ACGTGTCGCGCTTCTCGCGCCTGAAGGTCATGGACGCGATTCCGATTGTCTCGGAATTGCTCGCCCTGGG
CGTGACGATTGTTTCCACTCAGGAAGGCGTCTTCCGGCAGGGAAACGTCATGGACCTGATTCACCTGATT
ATGCGGCTCGACGCGTCGCACAAAGAATCTTCGCTGAAGTCGGCGAAGATTCTCGACACGAAGAACCTTC
AGCGCGAATTGGGCGGGTACGTCGGCGGGAAGGCGCCTTACGGCTTCGAGCTTGTTTCGGAGACGAAGGA
GATCACGCGCAACGGCCGAATGGTCAATGTCGTCATCAACAAGCTTGCGCACTCGACCACTCCCCTTACC
GGACCCTTCGAGTTCGAGCCCGACGTAATCCGGTGGTGGTGGCGTGAGATCAAGACGCACAAACACCTTC
CCTTCAAGCCGGGCAGTCAAGCCGCCATTCACCCGGGCAGCATCACGGGGCTTTGTAAGCGCATGGACGC
TGACGCCGTGCCGACCCGGGGCGAGACGATTGGGAAGAAGACCGCTTCAAGCGCCTGGGACCCGGCAACC
GTTATGCGAATCCTTCGGGACCCGCGTATTGCGGGCTTCGCCGCTGAGGTGATCTACAAGAAGAAGCCGG
ACGGCACGCCGACCACGAAGATTGAGGGTTACCGCATTCAGCGCGACCCGATCACGCTCCGGCCGGTCGA
GCTTGATTGCGGACCGATCATCGAGCCCGCTGAGTGGTATGAGCTTCAGGCGTGGTTGGACGGCAGGGGG
CGCGGCAAGGGGCTTTCCCGGGGGCAAGCCATTCTGTCCGCCATGGACAAGCTGTACTGCGAGTGTGGCG
CCGTCATGACTTCGAAGCGCGGGGAAGAATCGATCAAGGACTCTTACCGCTGCCGTCGCCGGAAGGTGGT
CGACCCGTCCGCACCTGGGCAGCACGAAGGCACGTGCAACGTCAGCATGGCGGCACTCGACAAGTTCGTT
GCGGAACGCATCTTCAACAAGATCAGGCACGCCGAAGGCGACGAAGAGACGTTGGCGCTTCTGTGGGAAG
CCGCCCGACGCTTCGGCAAGCTCACTGAGGCGCCTGAGAAGAGCGGCGAACGGGCGAACCTTGTTGCGGA
GCGCGCCGACGCCCTGAACGCCCTTGAAGAGCTGTACGAAGACCGCGCGGCAGGCGCGTACGACGGACCC
GTTGGCAGGAAGCACTTCCGGAAGCAACAGGCAGCGCTGACGCTCCGGCAGCAAGGGGCGGAAGAGCGGC
TTGCCGAACTTGAAGCCGCCGAAGCCCCGAAGCTTCCCCTTGACCAATGGTTCCCCGAAGACGCCGACGC
TGACCCGACCGGCCCTAAGTCGTGGTGGGGGCGCGCGTCAGTAGACGACAAGCGCGTGTTCGTCGGGCTC
TTCGTAGACAAGATCGTTGTCACGAAGTCGACTACGGGCAGGGGGCAGGGAACGCCCATCGAGAAGCGCG
CTTCGATCACGTGGGCGAAGCCGCCGACCGACGACGACGAAGACGACGCCCAGGACGGCACGGAAGACGT
AGCGGCGTAATCTATAGTGTCACCTAAATGGGTGCCAGGGCGTGCCCGTGGGCTCCCCGGGCGCGTATAG
GGATAACAGGGTAATACACTGAGACCTCCACATATACCTGCCGTTCACTATTATTTAGTGAAATGAGATA
TTATGATATTTTCTGAATTGTGATTAAAAAGGCAACTTTATGCCCATGCAACAGAAACTATAAAAAATAC
AGAGAATGAAAAGAAACAGATAGATTTTTTAGTTCTTTAGGCCCGTAGTCTGCAAATCCTTTTATGATTT
TCTATCAAACAAAAGAGGAAAATAGACCAGTTGCAATCCAAACGAGAGTCTAATAGAATGAGGTCGAAAA
GTAAATCGCGCGGGTTTGTTACTGATAAAGCAGGCAAGACCTAAAATGTGTAAAGGGCAAAGTGTATACT
TTGGCGTCACCCCTTACATATTTTAGGTCTTTTTTTATTGTGCGTAACTAACTTGCCATCTTCAAACAGG
AGGGCTGGAAGAAGCAGACCGCTAACACAGTACATAAAAAAGGAGACATGAACGATGAACATCAAAAAGT
TTGCAAAACAAGCAACAGTATTAACCTTTACTACCGCACTGCTGGCAGGAGGCGCAACTCAAGCGTTTGC
GAAAGAAACGAACCAAAAGCCATATAAGGAAACATACGGCATTTCACATATTACACGCCATGATATGCTG
CAAATCCCTGAACAGCAAAAAAATGAAAAATATCAAGTTCCTGAGTTCGATTCGTCCACAATTAAAAATA
TCTCTTCTGCAAAAGGCCTGGACGTTTGGGACAGCTGGCCATTACAAAACGCTGACGGCACTGTCGCAAA
CTATCACGGCTACCACATCGTCTTTGCATTAGCCGGAGATCCTAAAAATGCGGATGACACATCGATTTAC
ATGTTCTATCAAAAAGTCGGCGAAACTTCTATTGACAGCTGGAAAAACGCTGGCCGCGTCTTTAAAGACA
GCGACAAATTCGATGCAAATGATTCTATCCTAAAAGACCAAACACAAGAATGGTCAGGTTCAGCCACATT
TACATCTGACGGAAAAATCCGTTTATTCTACACTGATTTCTCCGGTAAACATTACGGCAAACAAACACTG
ACAACTGCACAAGTTAACGTATCAGCATCAGACAGCTCTTTGAACATCAACGGTGTAGAGGATTATAAAT
CAATCTTTGACGGTGACGGAAAAACGTATCAAAATGTACAGCAGTTCATCGATGAAGGCAACTACAGCTC
AGGCGACAACCATACGCTGAGAGATCCTCACTACGTAGAAGATAAAGGCCACAAATACTTAGTATTTGAA
GCAAACACTGGAACTGAAGATGGCTACCAAGGCGAAGAATCTTTATTTAACAAAGCATACTATGGCAAAA
GCACATCATTCTTCCGTCAAGAAAGTCAAAAACTTCTGCAAAGCGATAAAAAACGCACGGCTGAGTTAGC
AAACGGCGCTCTCGGTATGATTGAGCTAAACGATGATTACACACTGAAAAAAGTGATGAAACCGCTGATT
GCATCTAACACAGTAACAGATGAAATTGAACGCGCGAACGTCTTTAAAATGAACGGCAAATGGTACCTGT
TCACTGACTCCCGCGGATCAAAAATGACGATTGACGGCATTACGTCTAACGATATTTACATGCTTGGTTA
TGTTTCTAATTCTTTAACTGGCCCATACAAGCCGCTGAACAAAACTGGCCTTGTGTTAAAAATGGATCTT
GATCCTAACGATGTAACCTTTACTTACTCACACTTCGCTGTACCTCAAGCGAAAGGAAACAATGTCGTGA
TTACAAGCTATATGACAAACAGAGGATTCTACGCAGACAAACAATCAACGTTTGCGCCAAGTTTCCTGCT
GAACATCAAAGGCAAGAAAACATCTGTTGTCAAAGACAGCATCCTTGAACAAGGACAATTAACAGTTAAC
AAATAAGGTCTCTAGAGCCACCACAGTGGTTAATTAAGGCCTGTGAGGCCGGACCAAAACGAAAAAAGGC
CCCCCTTTCGGGAGGCCTCTTTTCTGGAATTTGGTACCGAGACGTCAAATTCTATCATAATTGTGGTTTC
AAAATCGGCTCCGTCGATACTATGTTATACGCCAACTTTGAAAACAACTTTGAAAAGGCTGTTTTCTGTA
TTTAAGGTTTTAGAATGCAAGGAACAGTGAATTGGAGTTCGTCTTGTTATAATTAGCTTCTTGGGGTATC
TTTAAATACTGTAGAAAAAGAAATTGCATACCTTTGTTCCTCGGTTATATGTTTGCTCATCTGCAAGACA
TGGAGGCCCAGAATACCCTCCTTGACAGTCTTGACGTGCGCAGCTCAGGGGCATGATGTGACTGTCGCCC
GTACATTTAGCCCATACATCCCCATGTATAATCATTTGCATCCATACATTTTGATGGCCGCACGGCGCGA
AGCAAAAATTACGGCACCTCGCTGCAGACCTGCGAGCAGGGAAACGCTCCCCTCACAGACGCGTTGAATT
GTCCCCACGCCGCGCCCCTGTAGAGAAATATAAAAGGTTAGGATTTGCCACTGAGGTTCTTCTTTCATAT
ACTTCCTTTTAAAATCTTGCTAGGATACAGTTCTCACATCACATCCGAACATAAACAACCAAAAATTTGT
AATTAAGAAGGAGTGATTACATGGGTAAGGAAAAGACTCACGTTTCGAGGCCGCGATTAAATTCCAACAT
GGATGCTGATTTATATGGGTATAAATGGGCTCGCGATAATGTCGGGCAATCAGGTGCGACAATCTATCGA
TTGTATGGGAAGCCCGATGCGCCAGAGTTGTTTCTGAAACATGGCAAAGGTAGCGTTGCCAATGATGTTA
CAGATGAGATGGTCAGACTAAACTGGCTGACGGAATTTATGCCTCTTCCGACCATCAAGCATTTTATCCG
TACTCCTGATGATGCATGGTTACTCACCACTGCGATCCCCGGCAAAACAGCATTCCAGGTATTAGAAGAA
TATCCTGATTCAGGTGAAAATATTGTTGATGCGCTGGCAGTGTTCCTGCGCCGGTTGCATTCGATTCCTG
TTTGTAATTGTCCTTTTAACAGCGATCGCGTATTTCGTCTCGCTCAGGCGCAATCACGAATGAATAACGG
TTTGGTTGATGTGAGTGATTTTGATGACGAGCGTAATGGCTGGCCTGTTGAACAAGTCTGGAAAGAAATG
CATAAGCTTTTGCCATTCTCACCGGATTCAGTCGTCACTCATGGTGATTTCTCACTTGATAACCTTATTT
TTGACGAGGGGAAATTAATAGGTTGTATTGATGTTGGACGAGTCGGAATCGCAGACCGATACCAGGATCT
TGCCATCCTATGGAACTGCCTCGGTGAGTTTTCTCCTTCATTACAGAAACGGCTTTTTCAAAAATATGGT
ATTGATAATCCTGATATGAATAAATTGCAGTTTCATTTGATGCTCGATGAGTTTTTCTAATCAGTACTGA
CAATAAAAAGATTCTTGTTTTCAAGAACTTGTCATTTGTATAGTTTTTTTATATTGTAGTTGTTCTATTT
TAATCAAATGTTAGCGTGATTTATATTTTTTTTCGCCTCGACATCATCTGTCCAGATGCGAAGTTAAGTG
CGCAGAAAGTAATATCATGCGTCAATCGTATGTGAATGCTGGTCGCTATACTGCTCTAGCATAACCCCGC
GGGGCCTCTTTCGGGGATCTCGCGGGGTTTTTTGCTGAAAGAAGCTTCAAATAAAACGAAAGGCTCAGTC
GAAAGACTGGGCCTTTCGTTATGTTGTTGTCGCTGCGGCCGCACTCGAGCACCACCACCACCACCACTGG
GATCCGGCTGCTAACAAAGCCCGAAAGGAAGCTGAGTTGGCTGCTGCCACCGCTGAGCAATAACTAGCAT
AACCCCTTGGGGCCTCTAAACGGGTCTTGAGGGGTTTTTTGCTGAAGTACCGAGGGGTGCCAGGGCGTGC
CCCAGGGCTCCCCGGGCGCGTATAATCGATTTAAATTAGTAGCCCGCCTAATGAGCGGGCTTTTTTTTAA
TTCCCCTATTTGTTTATTTTTCTAAATACATTCAAATATGTATCCGCTCATGAGACAATAACCCTGATAA
ATGCTTCAATAATATTGAAAAAGGAAGAGTATGAGCATTCAGCATTTTCGTGTGGCGCTGATTCCGTTTT
TTGCGGCGTTTTGCCTGCCGGTGTTTGCGCATCCGGAAACCCTGGTGAAAGTGAAAGATGCGGAAGATCA
ACTGGGTGCGCGCGTGGGCTATATTGAACTGGATCTGAACAGCGGCAAAATTCTGGAATCTTTTCGTCCG
GAAGAACGTTTTCCGATGATGAGCACCTTTAAAGTGCTGCTGTGCGGTGCGGTTCTGAGCCGTGTGGATG
CGGGCCAGGAACAACTGGGCCGTCGTATTCATTATAGCCAGAACGATCTGGTGGAATATAGCCCGGTGAC
CGAAAAACATCTGACCGATGGCATGACCGTGCGTGAACTGTGCAGCGCGGCGATTACCATGAGCGATAAC
ACCGCGGCGAACCTGCTGCTGACGACCATTGGCGGTCCGAAAGAACTGACCGCGTTTCTGCATAACATGG
GCGATCATGTGACCCGTCTGGATCGTTGGGAACCGGAACTGAACGAAGCGATTCCGAACGATGAACGTGA
TACCACCATGCCGGCAGCAATGGCGACCACCCTGCGTAAACTGCTGACGGGTGAGCTGCTGACCCTGGCA
AGCCGCCAGCAACTGATTGATTGGATGGAAGCGGATAAAGTGGCGGGTCCGCTGCTGCGTAGCGCGCTGC
CGGCTGGCTGGTTTATTGCGGATAAAAGCGGTGCGGGCGAACGTGGCAGCCGTGGCATTATTGCGGCGCT
GGGCCCGGATGGTAAACCGAGCCGTATTGTGGTGATTTATACCACCGGCAGCCAGGCGACGATGGATGAA
CGTAACCGTCAGATTGCGGAAATTGGCGCGAGCCTGATTAAACATTGGTAAACCGATACAATTAAAGGCT
CCTTTTGGAGCCTTTTTTTTT
Features (pLannotate 1.2.2; 20 found; start..end, strand, type, name):
    150..258     +  oriT           oriT: incP origin of transfer
    277..665     +  rep_origin     R6K γ ori: γ replication origin from E. coli plasmid R6K; requires the R6K initiator protein pi for replication
    808..977     -  misc_feature   CEN4 (fragment): S. cerevisiae CEN4 centromere
    978..1404    +  rep_origin     ARS1 (fragment): S. cerevisiae autonomously replicating sequence ARS1
   1546..2256    -  CDS            cI: RPC1_LAMBD - Experimental evidence at protein level: Swiss-Prot protein existence level 1. Acts as a transcriptional repressor that allows virus to establish and maintain latency. Prevents both the viral DNA replication and the exit programs. Clamps the two operator OL (operator left made of OL1, OL2 and OL3 sites) and OR (operator right made of OR1, OR2 and OR3 sites) together by binding to them and arranging the intervening DNA in a loop. This step allows repression of lytic pR and pL promoters by binding to OL1, OL2, OR1 and OR2 simultaneously. The binding of cI on OR2 additionally activate
   2464..4279    +  CDS            phage φC31 integrase (fragment): integrase from phage φC31
   4281..4299    -  promoter       SP6 promoter: promoter for bacteriophage SP6 RNA polymerase
   4302..4335    +  protein_bind   attB: minimal attB site for the φC31 integrase (Groth et al., 2000) phage φC31 integrase
   4369..4814    +  promoter       sacB promoter: sacR; sacB promoter and control region
   4815..6233    +  CDS            sacB: SACB_BACSU - Experimental evidence at protein level: Swiss-Prot protein existence level 1. From Bacillus subtilis (strain 168).
   6577..6920    +  promoter       TEF promoter: Ashbya gossypii TEF promoter
   6951..7760    +  CDS            KanR: aminoglycoside phosphotransferase; aph(3')-Ia; confers resistance to kanamycin
   7766..7963    +  terminator     TEF terminator: Ashbya gossypii TEF terminator
   8028..8070    +  terminator     rrnB T1 terminator (fragment): transcription terminator T1 from the E. coli rrnB gene
   8100..8117    +  CDS            9xHis (fragment): 9xHis affinity tag
   8127..8176    +  CDS            SET1 (fragment): solubility-enhancement tag derived from T7 phage gene 10B
   8184..8231    +  terminator     T7 terminator: transcription terminator for bacteriophage T7 RNA polymerase
   8339..8430    +  promoter       AmpR promoter: bla
   8431..9288    +  CDS            bla: BLAT_ECOLX - Experimental evidence at protein level: Swiss-Prot protein existence level 1. TEM-type are the most prevalent beta-lactamases in enterobacteria; they hydrolyze the beta-lactam bond in susceptible beta-lactam antibiotics, thus conferring resistance to penicillins and cephalosporins. TEM-3 and TEM-4 are capable of hydrolyzing cefotaxime and ceftazidime. TEM-5 is capable of hydrolyzing ceftazidime. TEM-6 is capable of hydrolyzing ceftazidime and aztreonam. TEM-8/CAZ-2, TEM- 16/CAZ-7 and TEM-24/CAZ-6 are markedly active against ceftazidime. IRT- 4 shows resistance to beta-lactamase in
   9295..3       +  terminator     fd terminator (across the origin): central terminator from bacteriophage fd (Otsuka and Kunisawa, 1982)
