[The description below was written by a language model from this plasmid's Addgene catalogue record and pLannotate feature annotations shown in this document.]
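Description:
pPath-pcepA-integrase vector-v2 is an empty entry backbone of about 9.3 kb, built on a custom R6K-origin plasmid and intended to receive a biosynthetic pathway by Gibson assembly for delivery into bacterial strains carrying φC31 landing pads. This version was altered to be compatible with the inducible landing pads developed in the associated study on Cupriavidus necator H16. The R6K γ origin replicates only where the π initiator protein is supplied, so the plasmid is maintained at low copy in pir+ E. coli and behaves as a suicide vector in other hosts. An incP oriT allows conjugative transfer into the recipient. Selection is by ampicillin (bla with its own promoter) and kanamycin. The KanR gene is flanked by the Ashbya gossypii TEF promoter and terminator, and fragments of yeast CEN4 and ARS1 are also annotated, which suggests a capacity for yeast maintenance or assembly, although the record does not state this.

The functional core is a self-contained integration module. A φC31 integrase coding sequence is described as driven by the pcepA promoter (not annotated in the feature table) and is regulated by the heat-labile lambda cI857 repressor encoded divergently upstream. The integrase is therefore repressed at lower temperature and expressed after a shift to higher temperature in the landing pad strain. A minimal φC31 attB site immediately downstream presumably recombines with a partner att site in the chromosomal landing pad, inserting the plasmid and its cargo. A sacB cassette with its native promoter provides sucrose counterselection. Several terminators (rrnB T1, T7, fd) insulate the units, and short His-tag and SET1 fragments appear to be cloning remnants. No pathway insert is present.
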