Addgene plasmid #238495: pPath-pcepA-integrase vector-v2
Purpose: (Empty Backbone) Entry vector for biosynthetic pathway, pcepA-phiC31 integrase, altered to be compatible with inducible landing pads generated in this study
Depositing lab: Farren Isaacs. Depositing organization: Yale University. Publication: Synthetic Genetic Elements Enable Rapid Characterization of Inorganic Carbon Uptake Systems in Cupriavidus necator H16. Nakamura AK, Fulk EM, Johnson CW, Isaacs FJ. ACS Synth Biol. 2025 Mar 21;14(3):943-953. doi: 10.1021/acssynbio.4c00869. Epub 2025 Mar 6. PubMed 40048245.
Backbone
  Vector backbone: Custom (R6K origin)
  Vector type: Bacterial Expression
Growth in bacteria
  Bacterial resistance: Ampicillin and Kanamycin, 50&50 μg/mL
  Growth temperature: 30°C
  Growth strain: Pir1
  Growth instructions: PhiC31 integrase expression is under the regulation of the heat-inactivated CI857 repressor. Grow at 37˚C to express PhiC31 integrase in landing pad strain.
  Copy number: Low Copy
Gene/Insert
  Cloning method: Gibson Cloning
Terms and licenses: Academic/Nonprofit Terms; Industry Terms: Not Available to Industry
How to cite: pPath-pcepA-integrase vector-v2 was a gift from Farren Isaacs (Addgene plasmid # 238495 ; http://n2t.net/addgene:238495 ; RRID:Addgene_238495)
